Addgene plasmid #8788: 3539 pMIG Bax
Depositing lab: Stanley Korsmeyer. Depositing organization: Dana-Farber Cancer Institute. Publication: BCL-2, BCL-X(L) sequester BH3 domain-only molecules preventing BAX- and BAK-mediated mitochondrial apoptosis. Cheng EH, Wei MC, Weiler S, Flavell RA, Mak TW, Lindsten T, Korsmeyer SJ. Mol Cell 2001 Sep;8(3):705-11. 10.1016/S1097-2765(01)00320-3 PubMed 11583631.
Backbone
  Vector backbone: pMIG
  Backbone size w/o insert (bp): 7000
  Vector type: Mammalian Expression, Retroviral
Growth in bacteria
  Bacterial resistance: Ampicillin, 100 μg/mL
  Growth temperature: 37°C
  Growth strain: Stbl3
  Copy number: High Copy
Gene/Insert
  Gene/Insert name: Bax
  Species: M. musculus (mouse)
  Insert size (bp): 830
  GenBank ID: NM_007527
  Entrez Gene: Bax
  Cloning method: Restriction Enzyme; 5′ cloning site Bgl II (unknown if destroyed)
  Sequencing primers: 5′ pLXSN 5'
Terms and licenses: Academic/Nonprofit Terms; Industry Terms: Not Available to Industry
How to cite: 3539 pMIG Bax was a gift from Stanley Korsmeyer (Addgene plasmid # 8788 ; http://n2t.net/addgene:8788 ; RRID:Addgene_8788)
