[The description below was written by a language model from this plasmid's Addgene catalogue record.]
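Description:
3539 pMIG Bax is a retroviral mammalian expression plasmid carrying mouse Bax, the pro-apoptotic multidomain BCL-2 family member, in the pMIG backbone. The backbone is listed at about 7 kb and the insert at about 830 bp, cloned by restriction enzyme with Bgl II as the 5′ site; the record does not say whether that site survived cloning, and it does not name a 3′ site. In bacteria the plasmid is maintained at high copy under ampicillin selection. No tags, fusions or mutations are recorded for the insert, which is referenced to the mouse Bax mRNA entry.

No feature table accompanies this entry, so the promoter, reporter and viral elements are not explicitly stated. pMIG is generally known as an MSCV-based vector in which the retroviral long terminal repeat drives a bicistronic transcript of the cloned gene followed by an IRES and GFP. In that arrangement transduced cells can be identified or sorted by fluorescence rather than drug selection, but this layout should be taken as the usual meaning of the backbone name rather than as something documented here. As a retroviral transfer vector, it would be introduced into packaging cells that supply the viral proteins, producing particles that integrate the cassette stably into dividing mammalian cells.

The associated publication concerns how BCL-2 and BCL-X(L) sequester BH3-only molecules to prevent BAX- and BAK-mediated mitochondrial apoptosis. This suggests the construct was used to express or restore Bax in cultured cells when studying the mitochondrial death pathway.
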