>Addgene plasmid #8788 | 3539 pMIG Bax | addgene partial sequence | sequence record 17265 | 8788 with pLXSN5'
TTCTCTAGGCGCCGGAATTAGATCTCTCGAGGTTAACGAATTCCTGCGCCGCAGCCGCCGGGGCGCACCC
GGCGAGAGGCAGCGGCAGTGATGGACGGGTCCGGGGAGCAGCTTGGGAGCGGCGGGCCCACCAGCTCTGA
ACAGATCATGAAGACAGGGGCCTTTTTGCTACAGGGTTTCATCCAGGATCGAGCAGGGAGGATGGCTGGG
GAGACACCTGAGCTGACCTTGGAGCAGCCGCCCCAGGATGCGTCCACCAAGAAGCTGAGCGAGTGTCTCC
GGCGAATTGGAGATGAACTGGACAGCAATATGGAGCTGCAGAGGATGATTGCTGACGTGGACACGGACTC
CCCCCGAGAGGTCTTCTTCCGGGTGGCAGCTGACATGTTTGCTGATGGCAACTTCAACTGGGGCCGCGTG
GTTGCCCTCTTCTACTTTGCTAGCAAACTGGTGCTCAAGGCCCTGTGCACTAAAGTGCCCGAGCTGATCA
GAACCATCATGGGCTGGACACTGGACTTCCTCCGTGAGCGGCTGCTTGTCTGGATCCAAGACCAGGGTGG
CTGGGAAGGCCTCCTCTCCTACTTCGGGACCCCCACATGGCAGACAGTGACCATCTTTGTGGCTGGAGTC
CTCACCGCCTCGCTCA
